>Addgene plasmid #213372 | QRFP-DuET | addgene full sequence | sequence record 430889 | Addgene NGS Result
GAATCGTTTTCCGGGACGCCGGCTGGATGATCCTCCAGCGCGGGGATCTCATGCTGGAGTTCTTCGCCCA
CCCCAACTTGTTTATTGCAGCTTATAATGGTTACAAATAAAGCAATAGCATCACAAATTTCACAAATAAA
GCATTTTTTTCACTGCATTCTAGTTGTGGTTTGTCCAAACTCATCAATGTATCTTATCATGTCTGTATAC
CGTCGACCTCTAGCTAGAGCTTGGCGTAATCATGGTCATAGCTGTTTCCTGTGTGAAATTGTTATCCGCT
CACAATTCCACACAACATACGAGCCGGAAGCATAAAGTGTAAAGCCTGGGGTGCCTAATGAGTGAGCTAA
CTCACATTAATTGCGTTGCGCTCACTGCCCGCTTTCCAGTCGGGAAACCTGTCGTGCCAGCTGCATTAAT
GAATCGGCCAACGCGCGGGGAGAGGCGGTTTGCGTATTGGGCGCTCTTCCGCTTCCTCGCTCACTGACTC
GCTGCGCTCGGTCGTTCGGCTGCGGCGAGCGGTATCAGCTCACTCAAAGGCGGTAATACGGTTATCCACA
GAATCAGGGGATAACGCAGGAAAGAACATGTGAGCAAAAGGCCAGCAAAAGGCCAGGAACCGTAAAAAGG
CCGCGTTGCTGGCGTTTTTCCATAGGCTCCGCCCCCCTGACGAGCATCACAAAAATCGACGCTCAAGTCA
GAGGTGGCGAAACCCGACAGGACTATAAAGATACCAGGCGTTTCCCCCTGGAAGCTCCCTCGTGCGCTCT
CCTGTTCCGACCCTGCCGCTTACCGGATACCTGTCCGCCTTTCTCCCTTCGGGAAGCGTGGCGCTTTCTC
ATAGCTCACGCTGTAGGTATCTCAGTTCGGTGTAGGTCGTTCGCTCCAAGCTGGGCTGTGTGCACGAACC
CCCCGTTCAGCCCGACCGCTGCGCCTTATCCGGTAACTATCGTCTTGAGTCCAACCCGGTAAGACACGAC
TTATCGCCACTGGCAGCAGCCACTGGTAACAGGATTAGCAGAGCGAGGTATGTAGGCGGTGCTACAGAGT
TCTTGAAGTGGTGGCCTAACTACGGCTACACTAGAAGAACGGTATTTGGTATCTGCGCTCTGCTGAAGCC
AGTTACCTTCGGAAAAAGAGTTGGTAGCTCTTGATCCGGCAAACAAACCACCGCTGGTAGCGGTGGTTTT
TTTGTTTGCAAGCAGCAGATTACGCGCAGAAAAAAAGGATCTCAAGAAGATCCTTTGATCTTTTCTACGG
GGTCTGACGCTCAGTGGAACGAAAACTCACGTTAAGGGATTTTGGTCATGAGATTATCAAAAAGGATCTT
CACCTAGATCCTTTTAAATTAAAAATGAAGTTTTAAATCAATCTAAAGTATATATGAGTAAACTTGGTCT
GACAGTTACCAATGCTTAATCAGTGAGGCACCTATCTCAGCGATCTGTCTATTTCGTTCATCCATAGTTG
CCTGACTCCCCGTCGTGTAGATAACTACGATACGGGAGGGCTTACCATCTGGCCCCAGTGCTGCAATGAT
ACCGCGAGACCCACGCTCACCGGCTCCAGATTTATCAGCAATAAACCAGCCAGCCGGAAGGGCCGAGCGC
AGAAGTGGTCCTGCAACTTTATCCGCCTCCATCCAGTCTATTAATTGTTGCCGGGAAGCTAGAGTAAGTA
GTTCGCCAGTTAATAGTTTGCGCAACGTTGTTGCCATTGCTACAGGCATCGTGGTGTCACGCTCGTCGTT
TGGTATGGCTTCATTCAGCTCCGGTTCCCAACGATCAAGGCGAGTTACATGATCCCCCATGTTGTGCAAA
AAAGCGGTTAGCTCCTTCGGTCCTCCGATCGTTGTCAGAAGTAAGTTGGCCGCAGTGTTATCACTCATGG
TTATGGCAGCACTGCATAATTCTCTTACTGTCATGCCATCCGTAAGATGCTTTTCTGTGACTGGTGAGTA
CTCAACCAAGTCATTCTGAGAATAGTGTATGCGGCGACCGAGTTGCTCTTGCCCGGCGTCAATACGGGAT
AATACCGCGCCACATAGCAGAACTTTAAAAGTGCTCATCATTGGAAAACGTTCTTCGGGGCGAAAACTCT
CAAGGATCTTACCGCTGTTGAGATCCAGTTCGATGTAACCCACTCGTGCACCCAACTGATCTTCAGCATC
TTTTACTTTCACCAGCGTTTCTGGGTGAGCAAAAACAGGAAGGCAAAATGCCGCAAAAAAGGGAATAAGG
GCGACACGGAAATGTTGAATACTCATACTCTTCCTTTTTCAATATTATTGAAGCATTTATCAGGGTTATT
GTCTCATGAGCGGATACATATTTGAATGTATTTAGAAAAATAAACAAATAGGGGTTCCGCGCACATTTCC
CCGAAAAGTGCCACCTGACGTCGACGGATCGGGAGATCTCCCGATCCCCTATGGTGCACTCTCAGTACAA
TCTGCTCTGATGCCGCATAGTTAAGCCAGTATCTGCTCCCTGCTTGTGTGTTGGAGGTCGCTGAGTAGTG
CGCGAGCAAAATTTAAGCTACAACAAGGCAAGGCTTGACCGACATTTGCATGAAGAATCTGCTTAGGGTT
AGGCGTTTTGCGCTGCTTCGCGATGTACGGGCCAGATATACGCGTTGACATTGATTATTGACTAGTTATT
AATAGTAATCAATTACGGGGTCATTAGTTCATAGCCCATATATGGAGTTCCGCGTTACATAACTTACGGT
AAATGGCCCGCCTGGCTGACCGCCCAACGACCCCCGCCCATTGACGTCAATAATGACGTATGTTCCCATA
GTAACGCCAATAGGGACTTTCCATTGACGTCAATGGGTGGAGTATTTACGGTAAACTGCCCACTTGGCAG
TACATCAAGTGTATCATATGCCAAGTACGCCCCCTATTGACGTCAATGACGGTAAATGGCCCGCCTGGCA
TTATGCCCAGTACATGACCTTATGGGACTTTCCTACTTGGCAGTACATCTACGTATTAGTCATCGCTATT
ACCATGGTGATGCGGTTTTGGCAGTACATCAATGGGCGTGGATAGCGGTTTGACTCACGGGGATTTCCAA
GTCTCCACCCCATTGACGTCAATGGGAGTTTGTTTTGGCACCAAAATCAACGGGACTTTCCAAAATGTCG
TAACAACTCCGCCCCATTGACGCAAATGGGCGGTAGGCGTGTACGGTGGGAGGTCTATATAAGCAGAGCT
CTCTGGCTAACTAGAGAACCCACTGCTTACTGGCTTATCGAAATTAATACGACTCACTATAGGGAGACCC
AAGCTGGCTAGCGTTTAAACTTAAGCTTAGCGGCCGCGCCACCATGAAGACGATCATCGCCCTGAGCTAC
ATCTTCTGCCTGGTATTCGCCGACTACAAGGACGATGATGACGCCAGCATCGATATGCAGGCGTTGAACA
TTACCCCAGAACAGTTCTCTAGGCTCCTTAGAGATCACAACCTGACACGAGAGCAGTTCATCGCTCTCTA
TCGCCTGAGACCACTCGTGTACACACCAGAACTCCCCGGACGAGCAAAGCTGGCTCTGGTGCTGACAGGC
GTGCTTATCTTCGCTCTTGCCCTGTTCGGCAACGCTTTGGTCTTCTACGTGGTGACTCGGTCCAAGGCTA
TGCGCACTGTGACCAACATCTTCATATGCTCCCTGGCCCTGTCCGACCTGCTGATCACCTTCTTCTGTAT
TCCTGTCACGATGCTGCAAAATATCTCAGACAACTGGCTCGGTGGCGCATTCATTTGCAAGATGGTGCCT
TTTGTACAGTCAACTGCTGTGGTGACGGAAATCCTTACAATGACCTGTATCGCTGTGGAACGACATCAGG
GGTTGGTGCATCCATTCAAGATGAAGTGGCAGTATACCAACAGACGGGCGTTTACAATGCTTGGAGTCGT
CTGGCTGGTAGCCGTTATCGTGGGCAGCCCAATGTGGCACGTACAGCAGCTGGAAATCAAATATGATTTT
CTGTACGAAAAAGAGCACATTTGCTGCCTTGAAGAGTGGACCTCCCCAGTACACCAAAAGATCTACACAA
CATTCATCCTGGTTATTCTGTTTCTGCTTCCACTTATGGTAATGTTGATTTTGTACTCCAAAATAGGGTA
TGAGCTGTGGATCAAGAAACGGGTCGGAGATGGCTCCGTGTTGCGAACTATCCACGGAAAGGAAATGTCC
AAGATTGCAAGGAAGAAGAAGCGCGCAGTCATTATGATGGTTACCGTTGTTGCGCTGTTTGCTGTGTGCT
GGGCCCCCTTCCATGTTGTGCACATGATGATTGAGTACTCTAATTTCGAGAAGGAGTATGACGACGTGAC
CATTAAAATGATATTTGCTATTGTGCAGATCATTGGCTTCAGCAATTCTATTTGCAATCCCATTGTTTAT
GCTTTCATGAACGAAAACTTTAAGAAGAACGTCCTGTCAGCTGTGTGCTACTGTATTGTGAACAAGACGT
TCAGCCCGGCTCAGAGACACGGAAATAGTGGTATTACCATGATGAGGAAAAAGGCGAAGTTTTCTCTGAG
GGAAAACCCCGTGGAAGAGACAAAAGGCGAAGCCTTCTCAGACGGCAACATTGAGGTGAAACTGTGCGAG
CAAACCGAGGAGAAGAAAAAACTGAAGCGGCACCTTGCCCTGTTTCGATCCGAGTTGGCTGAGAACTCTC
CACTGGACAGCGGACATATCGATACCGGTGGACGCACCGGTGAATTCGATGAGGCCAGCACCACCGTGTC
TAAGACCGAGACTTCTCAGGTGGCCCCTGCCTAATCTAGAGGGCCCGTTTAAACCCGCTGATCAGCCTCG
ACTGTGCCTTCTAGTTGCCAGCCATCTGTTGTTTGCCCCTCCCCCGTGCCTTCCTTGACCCTGGAAGGTG
CCACTCCCACTGTCCTTTCCTAATAAAATGAGGAAATTGCATCGCATTGTCTGAGTAGGTGTCATTCTAT
TCTGGGGGGTGGGGTGGGGCAGGACAGCAAGGGGGAGGATTGGGAAGACAATAGCAGGCATGCTGGGGAT
GCGGTGGGCTCTATGGCTTCTGAGGCGGAAAGAACCAGCTGGGGCTCTAGGGGGTATCCCC
[124 nt withheld, positions 5102-5225]
C
[91 nt withheld, positions 5227-5317]
A
[49 nt withheld, positions 5319-5367]
CCTTTGACGTTGGAGTCCACGTTCTTT
[37 nt withheld, positions 5395-5431]
ACCCTATCTCGGTCTATTCTTTTGATTTATAAGGGATTTTGCCGATTTCGGCCTATTGGTTAAAAAATGA
GCTGATTTAACAAAAATTTAACGCGAATTAATTCTGTGGAATGTGTGTCAGTTAGGGTGTGGAAAGTCCC
CAGGCTCCCCAGCAGGCAGAAGTATGCAAAGCATGCATCTCAATTAGTCAGCAACCAGGTGTGGAAAGTC
CCCAGGCTCCCCAGCAGGCAGAAGTATGCAAAGCATGCATCTCAATTAGTCAGCAACCATAGTCCCGCCC
CTAACTCCGCCCATCCCGCCCCTAACTCCGCCCAGTTCCGCCCATTCTCCGCCCCATGGCTGACTAATTT
TTTTTATTTATGCAGAGGCCGAGGCCGCCTCTGCCTCTGAGCTATTCCAGAAGTAGTGAGGAGGCTTTTT
TGGAGGCCTAGGCTTTTGCAAAAAGCTCCCGGGAGCTTGTATATCCATTTTCGGATCTGATCAAGAGACA
GGATGAGGATCGTTTCGCATGATTGAACAAGATGGATTGCACGCAGGTTCTCCGGCCGCTTGGGTGGAGA
GGCTATTCGGCTATGACTGGGCACAACAGACAATCGGCTGCTCTGATGCCGCCGTGTTCCGGCTGTCAGC
GCAGGGGCGCCCGGTTCTTTTTGTCAAGACCGACCTGTCCGGTGCCCTGAATGAACTGCAGGACGAGGCA
GCGCGGCTATCGTGGCTGGCCACGACGGGCGTTCCTTGCGCAGCTGTGCTCGACGTTGTCACTGAAGCGG
GAAGGGACTGGCTGCTATTGGGCGAAGTGCCGGGGCAGGATCTCCTGTCATCTCACCTTGCTCCTGCCGA
GAAAGTATCCATCATGGCTGATGCAATGCGGCGGCTGCATACGCTTGATCCGGCTACCTGCCCATTCGAC
CACCAAGCGAAACATCGCATCGAGCGAGCACGTACTCGGATGGAAGCCGGTCTTGTCGATCAGGATGATC
TGGACGAAGAGCATCAGGGGCTCGCGCCAGCCGAACTGTTCGCCAGGCTCAAGGCGCGCATGCCCGACGG
CGAGGATCTCGTCGTGACCCATGGCGATGCCTGCTTGCCGAATATCATGGTGGAAAATGGCCGCTTTTCT
GGATTCATCGACTGTGGCCGGCTGGGTGTGGCGGACCGCTATCAGGACATAGCGTTGGCTACCCGTGATA
TTGCTGAAGAGCTTGGCGGCGAATGGGCTGACCGCTTCCTCGTGCTTTACGGTATCGCCGCTCCCGATTC
GCAGCGCATCGCCTTCTATCGCCTTCTTGACGAGTTCTTCTGAGCGGGACTCTGGGGTTCGAAATGACCG
ACCAAGCGACGCCCAACCTGCCATCACGAGATTTCGATTCCACCGCCGCCTTCTATGAAAGGTTGGGCTT
CG
Features (pLannotate 1.2.2; 21 found; start..end, strand, type, name):
     75..196     +  polyA_signal   SV40 poly(A) signal: SV40 polyadenylation signal
    269..285     -  protein_bind   lac operator: The lac repressor binds to the lac operator to inhibit transcription in E. coli. This inhibition can be relieved by adding lactose or isopropyl-β-D-thiogalactopyranoside (IPTG). lac repressor encoded by lacI
    293..323     -  promoter       lac promoter: promoter for the E. coli lac operon
    338..359     -  protein_bind   CAP binding site: CAP binding activates transcription in the presence of cAMP. E. coli catabolite activator protein
    372..464     -  CDS            lacI (fragment): lac repressor; lacI; The lac repressor binds to the lac operator to inhibit transcription in E. coli. This inhibition can be relieved by adding lactose or isopropyl-β-D-thiogalactopyranoside (IPTG).
    647..1235    -  rep_origin     ori: high-copy-number ColE1/pMB1/pBR322/pUC origin of replication
   1406..2266    -  CDS            AmpR: β-lactamase; bla; confers resistance to ampicillin, carbenicillin, and related antibiotics
   2267..2371    -  promoter       AmpR promoter: bla
   2430..2482    -  misc_feature   bom (fragment): basis of mobility region from pBR322
   2637..3016    +  enhancer       CMV enhancer: human cytomegalovirus immediate early enhancer
   3017..3220    +  promoter       CMV promoter: human cytomegalovirus (CMV) immediate early promoter
   3216..3249    +  LTR            5' LTR (truncated) (fragment): truncated 5' long terminal repeat (LTR) from HIV-1
   3265..3283    +  promoter       T7 promoter: promoter for bacteriophage T7 RNA polymerase
   3382..3402    +  CDS            3xFLAG (fragment): three tandem FLAG® epitope tags
   3415..4707    +  CDS            QRFPR: QRFPR_HUMAN - Also known as GPR103. Experimental evidence at protein level: Swiss-Prot protein existence level 1. Receptor for the orexigenic neuropeptide QRFP. The activity of this receptor is mediated by G proteins that modulate adenylate cyclase activity and intracellular calcium levels. From Homo sapiens (Human).
   4832..5056    +  polyA_signal   bGH poly(A) signal: bovine growth hormone polyadenylation signal
   5060..5081    +  promoter       SV40 promoter (fragment): SV40 enhancer and early promoter
   5102..5530    +  rep_origin     f1 ori (sequence partly withheld): f1 bacteriophage origin of replication; arrow indicates direction of (+) strand synthesis
   5544..5873    +  promoter       SV40 promoter: SV40 enhancer and early promoter
   5940..6731    +  CDS            neo: KKA2_KLEPN - Also known as kan, nptII. Experimental evidence at protein level: Swiss-Prot protein existence level 1. Resistance to kanamycin, neomycin, paromomycin, ribostamycin, butirosin and gentamicin B. From Klebsiella pneumoniae.
   6755..80      +  CDS            ble (fragment) (across the origin): BLE_KLEPN - Experimental evidence at protein level: Swiss-Prot protein existence level 1. Binding protein with a strong affinity to the bleomycin family of antibiotics. Binds to CL990; an antimitotic-antibiotic compound. From Klebsiella pneumoniae.
