[The description below was written by a language model from this plasmid's Addgene catalogue record and pLannotate feature annotations shown in this document.]
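Description:
QRFP-DuET is a mammalian expression plasmid built on the pcDNA 3.1 (+) backbone that carries the human pyroglutamylated RFamide peptide receptor (QRFPR, also called GPR103), a class A G protein-coupled receptor. The catalogue's gene link points to QRFP, the peptide ligand, but the alternative names, the depositor's identifiers and the annotated coding sequence all indicate that the insert is the receptor. In bacteria the plasmid is maintained at high copy from a ColE1/pUC-type origin and selected with ampicillin through the β-lactamase gene. An f1 origin is also present. For mammalian cells, an SV40 early promoter drives a neomycin phosphotransferase cassette ending in an SV40 polyadenylation signal, which would allow G418 selection of stable transfectants. Short annotated fragments of lac elements, bom, an HIV-1 LTR and ble appear to be backbone remnants or incidental partial matches rather than functional parts.

The receptor open reading frame sits downstream of the CMV immediate early enhancer and promoter and is terminated by the bGH polyadenylation signal. A T7 promoter between the CMV promoter and the insert permits in vitro transcription. According to the record, the "DuET" design adds a cleavable hemagglutinin signal peptide and a FLAG epitope at the N terminus, plus a 1D4 epitope at the C terminus. The feature table detects only a FLAG-like fragment just upstream of the receptor sequence and does not annotate the signal peptide or the 1D4 tag. The dual tags allow detection or capture of the receptor from either end. The construct is described as optimized for mammalian expression and proteomics studies, and the associated work concerns multiplexed selectivity screening of anti-GPCR antibodies.
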