Addgene plasmid #213372: QRFP-DuET
Purpose: The DuET construct encodes the named human GPCR engineered with a cleaved hemagglutinin signal peptide, a 5' FLAG and a 3' 1D4 epitope tag optimized for expression in mammalian cells and proteomics studies.
Depositing lab: Thomas Sakmar. Depositing organization: Rockefeller University. Publication: Multiplexed selectivity screening of anti-GPCR antibodies. Dahl L, Kotliar IB, Bendes A, Dodig-Crnkovic T, Fromm S, Elofsson A, Uhlen M, Sakmar TP, Schwenk JM. Sci Adv. 2023 May 3;9(18):eadf9297. doi: 10.1126/sciadv.adf9297. Epub 2023 May 3. PubMed 37134173.
Backbone
  Vector backbone: pcDNA 3.1 (+)
  Vector type: Mammalian Expression
Growth in bacteria
  Bacterial resistance: Ampicillin, 100 μg/mL
  Growth temperature: 37°C
  Growth strain: DH5alpha
  Copy number: High Copy
Gene/Insert
  Gene/Insert name: QRFP (alt names: Pyroglutamylated RFamide peptide receptor; GPR103)
  Species: H. sapiens (human)
  Entrez Gene: QRFP (a.k.a. 26RFa, P518)
  Promoter: CMV, T7
  Tag / fusion protein: FLAG (N terminal on insert); 1D4 (C terminal on insert)
  Cloning method: Gibson Cloning
Terms and licenses: Academic/Nonprofit Terms; Industry Terms: Not Available to Industry
Depositor comments: Class: A, Family: QRFP. Ensembl ID: ENSG00000186867, Uniprot ID: Q96P65
How to cite: QRFP-DuET was a gift from Thomas Sakmar (Addgene plasmid # 213372 ; http://n2t.net/addgene:213372 ; RRID:Addgene_213372)
